>Addgene plasmid #193280 | CBE-T1.30 | addgene full sequence | sequence record 379814 | Addgene NGS Result
AAGCTACAACAAGGCAAGGCTTGACCGACAATTGCATGAAGAATCTGCTTAGGGTTAGGCGTTTTGCGCT
GCTTCGCGATGTACGGGCCAGATATACGCGTTGACATTGATTATTGACTAGTTATTAATAGTAATCAATT
ACGGGGTCATTAGTTCATAGCCCATATATGGAGTTCCGCGTTACATAACTTACGGTAAATGGCCCGCCTG
GCTGACCGCCCAACGACCCCCGCCCATTGACGTCAATAATGACGTATGTTCCCATAGTAACGCCAATAGG
GACTTTCCATTGACGTCAATGGGTGGAGTATTTACGGTAAACTGCCCACTTGGCAGTACATCAAGTGTAT
CATATGCCAAGTACGCCCCCTATTGACGTCAATGACGGTAAATGGCCCGCCTGGCATTATGCCCAGTACA
TGACCTTATGGGACTTTCCTACTTGGCAGTACATCTACGTATTAGTCATCGCTATTACCATGGTGATGCG
GTTTTGGCAGTACATCAATGGGCGTGGATAGCGGTTTGACTCACGGGGATTTCCAAGTCTCCACCCCATT
GACGTCAATGGGAGTTTGTTTTGGCACCAAAATCAACGGGACTTTCCAAAATGTCGTAACAACTCCGCCC
CATTGACGCAAATGGGCGGTAGGCGTGTACGGTGGGAGGTCTATATAAGCAGAGCTGGTTTAGTGAACCG
TCAGATCCGCTAGAGATCCGCGGCCGCTAATACGACTCACTATAGGGAGAGCCGCCACCATGTCCGAGGT
GGAATATAGCCACGAGTACTGGATGCGGCATGCTCTGACCCTGGCCAAAAGAGCTAGAGATGAGCGGCAC
GTGCCAGTGGGCGCCGTGCTGGTGCTCAACAACCGCGTTATCGGAGAAGGCTGGAATAGAGCCAAGGGCC
TGCACGACCCCACCGCCCACGCCGAGATCATGGCCCTGAGACAGGGCGGACTGGTCATGCAGAACTACCG
GCTGTGGGGCGCTACACTGTACACCACCTTCGAGCCTTGTGTGATGTGCGCCGGCGCCATGATCCACTCT
AGAATCGGCAGAGTGGTGTTTGGAGTGTGCAACGCCAAGACCCACGCCGCCATGAGCCTGATGGACGTGC
TGGGCCACCCTGGCATGAATCACAGAGTGGAAATTACAGAGGGCATCCTGGCTGATGAATGCGAGGCCCT
GCTGTGCAGATTCTTCCGGATGCCTAGACGGGTGTTCAACGCCCAAAAGAAGGCCCAGAGCAGCACAGAC
TCTGGTGGTTCTTCTGGTGGTTCTAGCGGCAGCGAGACTCCCGGGACCTCAGAGTCCGCCACACCCGAAA
GTTCTGGTGGTTCTTCTGGTGGTTCTGACAAGAAGTACAGCATCGGCCTGGCCATCGGCACCAACTCTGT
GGGCTGGGCCGTGATCACCGACGAGTACAAGGTGCCCAGCAAGAAATTCAAGGTGCTGGGCAACACCGAC
CGGCACAGCATCAAGAAGAACCTGATCGGAGCCCTGCTGTTCGACAGCGGCGAAACAGCCGAGGCCACCC
GGCTGAAGAGAACCGCCAGAAGAAGATACACCAGACGGAAGAACCGGATCTGCTATCTGCAAGAGATCTT
CAGCAACGAGATGGCCAAGGTGGACGACAGCTTCTTCCACAGACTGGAAGAGTCCTTCCTGGTGGAAGAG
GATAAGAAGCACGAGCGGCACCCCATCTTCGGCAACATCGTGGACGAGGTGGCCTACCACGAGAAGTACC
CCACCATCTACCACCTGAGAAAGAAACTGGTGGACAGCACCGACAAGGCCGACCTGCGGCTGATCTATCT
GGCCCTGGCCCACATGATCAAGTTCCGGGGCCACTTCCTGATCGAGGGCGACCTGAACCCCGACAACAGC
GACGTGGACAAGCTGTTCATCCAGCTGGTGCAGACCTACAACCAGCTGTTCGAGGAAAACCCCATCAACG
CCAGCGGCGTGGACGCCAAGGCCATCCTGTCTGCCAGACTGAGCAAGAGCAGACGGCTGGAAAATCTGAT
CGCCCAGCTGCCCGGCGAGAAGAAGAATGGCCTGTTCGGAAACCTGATTGCCCTGAGCCTGGGCCTGACC
CCCAACTTCAAGAGCAACTTCGACCTGGCCGAGGATGCCAAACTGCAGCTGAGCAAGGACACCTACGACG
ACGACCTGGACAACCTGCTGGCCCAGATCGGCGACCAGTACGCCGACCTGTTTCTGGCCGCCAAGAACCT
GTCCGACGCCATCCTGCTGAGCGACATCCTGAGAGTGAACACCGAGATCACCAAGGCCCCCCTGAGCGCC
TCTATGATCAAGAGATACGACGAGCACCACCAGGACCTGACCCTGCTGAAAGCTCTCGTGCGGCAGCAGC
TGCCTGAGAAGTACAAAGAGATTTTCTTCGACCAGAGCAAGAACGGCTACGCCGGCTACATTGACGGCGG
AGCCAGCCAGGAAGAGTTCTACAAGTTCATCAAGCCCATCCTGGAAAAGATGGACGGCACCGAGGAACTG
CTCGTGAAGCTGAACAGAGAGGACCTGCTGCGGAAGCAGCGGACCTTCGACAACGGCAGCATCCCCCACC
AGATCCACCTGGGAGAGCTGCACGCCATTCTGCGGCGGCAGGAAGATTTTTACCCATTCCTGAAGGACAA
CCGGGAAAAGATCGAGAAGATCCTGACCTTCCGCATCCCCTACTACGTGGGCCCTCTGGCCAGGGGAAAC
AGCAGATTCGCCTGGATGACCAGAAAGAGCGAGGAAACCATCACCCCCTGGAACTTCGAGGAAGTGGTGG
ACAAGGGCGCTTCCGCCCAGAGCTTCATCGAGCGGATGACCAACTTCGATAAGAACCTGCCCAACGAGAA
GGTGCTGCCCAAGCACAGCCTGCTGTACGAGTACTTCACCGTGTATAACGAGCTGACCAAAGTGAAATAC
GTGACCGAGGGAATGAGAAAGCCCGCCTTCCTGAGCGGCGAGCAGAAAAAGGCCATCGTGGACCTGCTGT
TCAAGACCAACCGGAAAGTGACCGTGAAGCAGCTGAAAGAGGACTACTTCAAGAAAATCGAGTGCTTCGA
CTCCGTGGAAATCTCCGGCGTGGAAGATCGGTTCAACGCCTCCCTGGGCACATACCACGATCTGCTGAAA
ATTATCAAGGACAAGGACTTCCTGGACAATGAGGAAAACGAGGACATTCTGGAAGATATCGTGCTGACCC
TGACACTGTTTGAGGACAGAGAGATGATCGAGGAACGGCTGAAAACCTATGCCCACCTGTTCGACGACAA
AGTGATGAAGCAGCTGAAGCGGCGGAGATACACCGGCTGGGGCAGGCTGAGCCGGAAGCTGATCAACGGC
ATCCGGGACAAGCAGTCCGGCAAGACAATCCTGGATTTCCTGAAGTCCGACGGCTTCGCCAACAGAAACT
TCATGCAGCTGATCCACGACGACAGCCTGACCTTTAAAGAGGACATCCAGAAAGCCCAGGTGTCCGGCCA
GGGCGATAGCCTGCACGAGCACATTGCCAATCTGGCCGGCAGCCCCGCCATTAAGAAGGGCATCCTGCAG
ACAGTGAAGGTGGTGGACGAGCTCGTGAAAGTGATGGGCCGGCACAAGCCCGAGAACATCGTGATCGAAA
TGGCCAGAGAGAACCAGACCACCCAGAAGGGACAGAAGAACAGCCGCGAGAGAATGAAGCGGATCGAAGA
GGGCATCAAAGAGCTGGGCAGCCAGATCCTGAAAGAACACCCCGTGGAAAACACCCAGCTGCAGAACGAG
AAGCTGTACCTGTACTACCTGCAGAATGGGCGGGATATGTACGTGGACCAGGAACTGGACATCAACCGGC
TGTCCGACTACGATGTGGACCATATCGTGCCTCAGAGCTTTCTGAAGGACGACTCCATCGACAACAAGGT
GCTGACCAGAAGCGACAAGAACCGGGGCAAGAGCGACAACGTGCCCTCCGAAGAGGTCGTGAAGAAGATG
AAGAACTACTGGCGGCAGCTGCTGAACGCCAAGCTGATTACCCAGAGAAAGTTCGACAATCTGACCAAGG
CCGAGAGAGGCGGCCTGAGCGAACTGGATAAGGCCGGCTTCATCAAGAGACAGCTGGTGGAAACCCGGCA
GATCACAAAGCACGTGGCACAGATCCTGGACTCCCGGATGAACACTAAGTACGACGAGAATGACAAGCTG
ATCCGGGAAGTGAAAGTGATCACCCTGAAGTCCAAGCTGGTGTCCGATTTCCGGAAGGATTTCCAGTTTT
ACAAAGTGCGCGAGATCAACAACTACCACCACGCCCACGACGCCTACCTGAACGCCGTCGTGGGAACCGC
CCTGATCAAAAAGTACCCTAAGCTGGAAAGCGAGTTCGTGTACGGCGACTACAAGGTGTACGACGTGCGG
AAGATGATCGCCAAGAGCGAGCAGGAAATCGGCAAGGCTACCGCCAAGTACTTCTTCTACAGCAACATCA
TGAACTTTTTCAAGACCGAGATTACCCTGGCCAACGGCGAGATCCGGAAGCGGCCTCTGATCGAGACAAA
CGGCGAAACCGGGGAGATCGTGTGGGATAAGGGCCGGGATTTTGCCACCGTGCGGAAAGTGCTGAGCATG
CCCCAAGTGAATATCGTGAAAAAGACCGAGGTGCAGACAGGCGGCTTCAGCAAAGAGTCTATCCTGCCCA
AGAGGAACAGCGATAAGCTGATCGCCAGAAAGAAGGACTGGGACCCTAAGAAGTACGGCGGCTTCGACAG
CCCCACCGTGGCCTATTCTGTGCTGGTGGTGGCCAAAGTGGAAAAGGGCAAGTCCAAGAAACTGAAGAGT
GTGAAAGAGCTGCTGGGGATCACCATCATGGAAAGAAGCAGCTTCGAGAAGAATCCCATCGACTTTCTGG
AAGCCAAGGGCTACAAAGAAGTGAAAAAGGACCTGATCATCAAGCTGCCTAAGTACTCCCTGTTCGAGCT
GGAAAACGGCCGGAAGAGAATGCTGGCCTCTGCCGGCGAACTGCAGAAGGGAAACGAACTGGCCCTGCCC
TCCAAATATGTGAACTTCCTGTACCTGGCCAGCCACTATGAGAAGCTGAAGGGCTCCCCCGAGGATAATG
AGCAGAAACAGCTGTTTGTGGAACAGCACAAGCACTACCTGGACGAGATCATCGAGCAGATCAGCGAGTT
CTCCAAGAGAGTGATCCTGGCCGACGCTAATCTGGACAAAGTGCTGTCCGCCTACAACAAGCACCGGGAT
AAGCCCATCAGAGAGCAGGCCGAGAATATCATCCACCTGTTTACCCTGACCAATCTGGGAGCCCCTGCCG
CCTTCAAGTACTTTGACACCACCATCGACCGGAAGAGGTACACCAGCACCAAAGAGGTGCTGGACGCCAC
CCTGATCCACCAGAGCATCACCGGCCTGTACGAGACACGGATCGACCTGTCTCAGCTGGGAGGTGACTCT
GGTGGAAGCGGAGGATCTGGCGGCAGCACCAATCTGAGCGACATCATCGAGAAAGAGACAGGCAAGCAGC
TGGTCATCCAAGAGTCCATCCTGATGCTGCCTGAAGAGGTGGAAGAAGTGATCGGCAACAAGCCCGAGTC
CGACATCCTGGTGCACACCGCCTACGATGAGAGCACCGACGAGAACGTGATGCTGCTGACCTCTGACGCC
CCTGAGTACAAGCCTTGGGCTCTCGTGATCCAGGACAGCAACGGCGAGAACAAGATCAAGATGCTGAGCG
GCGGCTCTGGTGGCTCTGGCGGATCTACAAACCTGTCCGATATTATTGAGAAAGAAACCGGGAAACAGCT
CGTGATTCAAGAGTCTATTCTCATGCTCCCGGAAGAAGTCGAGGAAGTCATTGGAAACAAGCCTGAGAGC
GATATTCTGGTCCATACAGCCTACGACGAGTCTACCGATGAGAATGTCATGCTCCTCACCAGCGACGCTC
CCGAGTATAAGCCATGGGCACTTGTCATTCAGGACTCCAATGGGGAAAACAAAATCAAAATGCTCCCAAA
GAAAAAACGCAAGGTGGAGGGAGCTGATAAGCGCACCGCCGATGGTTCCGAGTTCGAAAGCCCCAAGAAG
AAGAGGAAAGTCTAACCGGTCATCATCACCATCACCATTGAGTTTAAACCCGCTGATCAGCCTCGACTGT
GCCTTCTAGTTGCCAGCCATCTGTTGTTTGCCCCTCCCCCGTGCCTTCCTTGACCCTGGAAGGTGCCACT
CCCACTGTCCTTTCCTAATAAAATGAGGAAATTGCATCGCATTGTCTGAGTAGGTGTCATTCTATTCTGG
GGGGTGGGGTGGGGCAGGACAGCAAGGGGGAGGATTGGGAAGACAATAGCAGGCATGCTGGGGATGCGGT
GGGCTCTATGGCTTCTGAGGCGGAAAGAACCAGCTGGGGCTCGATACCGTCGACCTCTAGCTAGAGCTTG
GCGTAATCATGGTCATAGCTGTTTCCTGTGTGAAATTGTTATCCGCTCACAATTCCACACAACATACGAG
CCGGAAGCATAAAGTGTAAAGCCTAGGGTGCCTAATGAGTGAGCTAACTCACATTAATTGCGTTGCGCTC
ACTGCCCGCTTTCCAGTCGGGAAACCTGTCGTGCCAGCTGCATTAATGAATCGGCCAACGCGCGGGGAGA
GGCGGTTTGCGTATTGGGCGCTCTTCCGCTTCCTCGCTCACTGACTCGCTGCGCTCGGTCGTTCGGCTGC
GGCGAGCGGTATCAGCTCACTCAAAGGCGGTAATACGGTTATCCACAGAATCAGGGGATAACGCAGGAAA
GAACATGTGAGCAAAAGGCCAGCAAAAGGCCAGGAACCGTAAAAAGGCCGCGTTGCTGGCGTTTTTCCAT
AGGCTCCGCCCCCCTGACGAGCATCACAAAAATCGACGCTCAAGTCAGAGGTGGCGAAACCCGACAGGAC
TATAAAGATACCAGGCGTTTCCCCCTGGAAGCTCCCTCGTGCGCTCTCCTGTTCCGACCCTGCCGCTTAC
CGGATACCTGTCCGCCTTTCTCCCTTCGGGAAGCGTGGCGCTTTCTCATAGCTCACGCTGTAGGTATCTC
AGTTCGGTGTAGGTCGTTCGCTCCAAGCTGGGCTGTGTGCACGAACCCCCCGTTCAGCCCGACCGCTGCG
CCTTATCCGGTAACTATCGTCTTGAGTCCAACCCGGTAAGACACGACTTATCGCCACTGGCAGCAGCCAC
TGGTAACAGGATTAGCAGAGCGAGGTATGTAGGCGGTGCTACAGAGTTCTTGAAGTGGTGGCCTAACTAC
GGCTACACTAGAAGAACAGTATTTGGTATCTGCGCTCTGCTGAAGCCAGTTACCTTCGGAAAAAGAGTTG
GTAGCTCTTGATCCGGCAAACAAACCACCGCTGGTAGCGGTGGTTTTTTTGTTTGCAAGCAGCAGATTAC
GCGCAGAAAAAAAGGATCTCAAGAAGATCCTTTGATCTTTTCTACGGGGTCTGACGCTCAGTGGAACGAA
AACTCACGTTAAGGGATTTTGGTCATGAGATTATCAAAAAGGATCTTCACCTAGATCCTTTTAAATTAAA
AATGAAGTTTTAAATCAATCTAAAGTATATATGAGTAAACTTGGTCTGACAGTTACCAATGCTTAATCAG
TGAGGCACCTATCTCAGCGATCTGTCTATTTCGTTCATCCATAGTTGCCTGACTCCCCGTCGTGTAGATA
ACTACGATACGGGAGGGCTTACCATCTGGCCCCAGTGCTGCAATGATACCGCGAGACCCACGCTCACCGG
CTCCAGATTTATCAGCAATAAACCAGCCAGCCGGAAGGGCCGAGCGCAGAAGTGGTCCTGCAACTTTATC
CGCCTCCATCCAGTCTATTAATTGTTGCCGGGAAGCTAGAGTAAGTAGTTCGCCAGTTAATAGTTTGCGC
AACGTTGTTGCCATTGCTACAGGCATCGTGGTGTCACGCTCGTCGTTTGGTATGGCTTCATTCAGCTCCG
GTTCCCAACGATCAAGGCGAGTTACATGATCCCCCATGTTGTGCAAAAAAGCGGTTAGCTCCTTCGGTCC
TCCGATCGTTGTCAGAAGTAAGTTGGCCGCAGTGTTATCACTCATGGTTATGGCAGCACTGCATAATTCT
CTTACTGTCATGCCATCCGTAAGATGCTTTTCTGTGACTGGTGAGTACTCAACCAAGTCATTCTGAGAAT
AGTGTATGCGGCGACCGAGTTGCTCTTGCCCGGCGTCAATACGGGATAATACCGCGCCACATAGCAGAAC
TTTAAAAGTGCTCATCATTGGAAAACGTTCTTCGGGGCGAAAACTCTCAAGGATCTTACCGCTGTTGAGA
TCCAGTTCGATGTAACCCACTCGTGCACCCAACTGATCTTCAGCATCTTTTACTTTCACCAGCGTTTCTG
GGTGAGCAAAAACAGGAAGGCAAAATGCCGCAAAAAAGGGAATAAGGGCGACACGGAAATGTTGAATACT
CATACTCTTCCTTTTTCAATATTATTGAAGCATTTATCAGGGTTATTGTCTCATGAGCGGATACATATTT
GAATGTATTTAGAAAAATAAACAAATAGGGGTTCCGCGCACATTTCCCCGAAAAGTGCCACCTGACGTCG
ACGGATCGGGAGATCGATCTCCCGATCCCCTAGGGTCGACTCTCAGTACAATCTGCTCTGATGCCGCATA
GTTAAGCCAGTATCTGCTCCCTGCTTGTGTGTTGGAGGTCGCTGAGTAGTGCGCGAGCAAAATTT
Features (pLannotate 1.2.2; 19 found; start..end, strand, type, name):
    103..482     +  enhancer       CMV enhancer: human cytomegalovirus immediate early enhancer
    483..686     +  promoter       CMV promoter: human cytomegalovirus (CMV) immediate early promoter
    728..746     +  promoter       T7 promoter: promoter for bacteriophage T7 RNA polymerase
    760..1257    +  CDS            tadA: TADA_ECOLI - Also known as yfhC. Experimental evidence at protein level: Swiss-Prot protein existence level 1. Catalyzes the deamination of adenosine to inosine at the wobble position 34 of tRNA(Arg2). Essential for cell viability. From Escherichia coli (strain K12).
   1258..1356    +  CDS            ABE(7.10) (fragment): adenine base editor comprising wild-type E. coli TadA fused to the evolved TadA*(7.10) mutant (Gaudelli et al., 2017)
   1357..2958    +  CDS            dCas9(N): N-terminal portion of catalytically inactive Streptococcus pyogenes dCas9 carrying the D10A mutation (Zetsche et al., 2015)
   2959..5453    +  CDS            Cas9(C) (fragment): C-terminal portion of Streptococcus pyogenes Cas9 (Zetsche et al., 2015)
   5767..6015    +  CDS            UGI: UNGI_BPPB2 - Experimental evidence at protein level: Swiss-Prot protein existence level 1. This protein binds specifically and reversibly to the host uracil-DNA glycosylase, preventing removal of uracil residues from PBS2 DNA by the host uracil-excision repair system. From Bacillus phage PBS2 (Bacteriophage PBS2).
   6157..6381    +  polyA_signal   bGH poly(A) signal: bovine growth hormone polyadenylation signal
   6385..6406    +  promoter       SV40 promoter (fragment): SV40 enhancer and early promoter
   6411..6427    +  misc_feature   MCS (fragment): pBluescript multiple cloning site
   6476..6492    -  protein_bind   lac operator: The lac repressor binds to the lac operator to inhibit transcription in E. coli. This inhibition can be relieved by adding lactose or isopropyl-β-D-thiogalactopyranoside (IPTG). lac repressor encoded by lacI
   6500..6530    -  promoter       lac promoter: promoter for the E. coli lac operon
   6545..6566    -  protein_bind   CAP binding site: CAP binding activates transcription in the presence of cAMP. E. coli catabolite activator protein
   6579..6671    -  CDS            lacI (fragment): lac repressor; lacI; The lac repressor binds to the lac operator to inhibit transcription in E. coli. This inhibition can be relieved by adding lactose or isopropyl-β-D-thiogalactopyranoside (IPTG).
   6854..7442    -  rep_origin     ori: high-copy-number ColE1/pMB1/pBR322/pUC origin of replication
   7613..8473    -  CDS            AmpR: β-lactamase; bla; confers resistance to ampicillin, carbenicillin, and related antibiotics
   8474..8578    -  promoter       AmpR promoter: bla
   8649..8693    -  misc_feature   bom (fragment): basis of mobility region from pBR322
