[The description below was written by a language model from this plasmid's Addgene catalogue record and pLannotate feature annotations shown in this document.]
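Description:
CBE-T1.30 is a mammalian expression plasmid of about 8.7 kb, built on a CMV/pBR322-type backbone, that encodes a cytosine base editor derived from an engineered TadA deaminase. It is propagated in E. coli as a high-copy plasmid through a ColE1/pMB1-family origin and selected with ampicillin via the β-lactamase gene and its native promoter. The backbone also retains short remnants of lac regulatory elements (lac promoter, operator, CAP site, a lacI fragment), a pBR322 bom fragment and a small SV40 promoter fragment. These appear to be vestigial, and no mammalian selection marker is annotated.

The payload is a single fusion open reading frame driven by the human cytomegalovirus immediate early enhancer and promoter and terminated by the bovine growth hormone polyadenylation signal. A T7 promoter lies just upstream of the coding sequence and could in principle support in vitro transcription. The fusion begins with an E. coli TadA domain, which the record says carries mutations, though it does not list them. A short segment matching base-editor linker sequence follows, and then Streptococcus pyogenes Cas9 bearing the D10A substitution. The annotation tool labels the N-terminal part as dCas9, but only D10A is recorded, which is consistent with a nickase. A uracil DNA glycosylase inhibitor (UGI) from phage PBS2 is annotated downstream of Cas9; the unannotated stretch between them is not characterised in the record. In such editors, the deaminase converts cytosine to uracil within the guide-targeted window, UGI blocks uracil excision, and nicking of the unedited strand favours a C-to-T outcome.

The plasmid is intended for transient expression of the editor in mammalian cells. No guide RNA cassette is annotated, so the guide would have to be supplied separately.
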