Addgene plasmid #193280: CBE-T1.30
Purpose: Expression of CBE-T1.30 base editor in mammalian cells, CMV promoter
Depositing lab: Nicole Gaudelli. Depositing organization: Beam Therapeutics. Publication: Improved cytosine base editors generated from TadA variants. Lam DK, Feliciano PR, Arif A, Bohnuud T, Fernandez TP, Gehrke JM, Grayson P, Lee KD, Ortega MA, Sawyer C, Schwaegerle ND, Peraro L, Young L, Lee SJ, Ciaramella G, Gaudelli NM. Nat Biotechnol. 2023 Jan 9. doi: 10.1038/s41587-022-01611-9. PubMed 36624149.
Backbone
  Vector backbone: CMV/pBR322
  Vector type: Mammalian Expression
Growth in bacteria
  Bacterial resistance: Ampicillin, 100 μg/mL
  Growth temperature: 37°C
  Growth strain: DH5alpha
  Copy number: High Copy
Gene/Insert
  Gene/Insert name: CBE-T1.30
  Species: Other
  Mutation: D10A (Cas9), TadA mutations within
  Promoter: CMV
  Cloning method: Ligation Independent Cloning
Terms and licenses: Academic/Nonprofit Terms; Industry Terms: Not Available to Industry
How to cite: CBE-T1.30 was a gift from Nicole Gaudelli (Addgene plasmid # 193280 ; http://n2t.net/addgene:193280 ; RRID:Addgene_193280)
